>Addgene plasmid #218449 | pcDNA5_NLS-Halo-eGFP-BASU | addgene full sequence | sequence record 435399 | Addgene NGS Result
CCAGGGCTTCGATGAAGGCATCCATGAAGCGGACGTGGTCGTCGAAGAAATAACCCAGGTCTGGTTTGTC
GGATTTGCCCATACCGATCAGGTCTGGAGCAATGCAGCGATGGGTCGGTGCAACATGCGGGATGATGTTG
CGCCACACGTAGGAGGAGGTCGGGTTACCGTGCAGGAACAGCACAGGGGTGCCATCGCGCGGACCAACAT
CGACGTAGTGCATGCGCTCGCCCAGGACTTCCACATAATGGGGGTCGAATGGAAAGCCAGTACCGATTTC
TGCACCTGAGCCTGGAGCAACTTTTCTTTTCTTTTTTGGTCCCATGCGGCCGCGGATCCGAGCTCGGTAC
CAAGCTTAAGTTTAAACGCTAGAGTCCGGAGGCTGGATCGGTCCCGGTGTCTTCTATGGAGGTCAAAACA
GCGTGGATGGCGTCTCCAGGCGATCTGACGGTTCACTAAACGAGCTCGTCGACGATCTCTATCACTGATA
GGGAGATCTCTATCACTGATAGGGAGAGCTCTGCTTATATAGACCTCCCACCGTACACGCCTACCGCCCA
TTTGCGTCAATGGGGCGGAGTTGTTACGACATTTTGGAAAGTCCCGTTGATTTTGGTGCCAAAACAAACT
CCCATTGACGTCAATGGGGTGGAGACTTGGAAATCCCCGTGAGTCAAACCGCTATCCACGCCCATTGATG
TACTGCCAAAACCGCATCACCATGGTAATAGCGATGACTAATACGTAGATGTACTGCCAAGTAGGAAAGT
CCCATAAGGTCATGTACTGGGCATAATGCCAGGCGGGCCATTTACCGTCATTGACGTCAATAGGGGGCGT
ACTTGGCATATGATACACTTGATGTACTGCCAAGTGGGCAGTTTACCGTAAATACTCCACCCATTGACGT
CAATGGAAAGTCCCTATTGGCGTTACTATGGGAACATACGTCATTATTGACGTCAATGGGCGGGGGTCGT
TGGGCGGTCAGCCAGGCGGGCCATTTACCGTAAGTTATGTAACGCGGAACTCCATATATGGGCTATGAAC
TAATGACCCCGTAATTGATTACTATTAATAACTAGTCAATAATCAATGTCAACGCGTATATCTGGCCCGT
ACATCGCGAAGCAGCGCAAAACGCCTAACCCTAAGCAGATTCTTCATGCAATTGTCGGTCAAGCCTTGCC
TTGTTGTAGCTTAAATTTTGCTCGCGCACTACTCAGCGACCTCCAACACACAAGCAGGGAGCAGATACTG
GCTTAACTATGCGGCATCAGAGCAGATTGTACTGAGAGTGCACCATAGGGGATCGGGAGATCTCCCGATC
CGTCGACGTCAGGTGGCACTTTTCGGGGAAATGTGCGCGGAACCCCTATTTGTTTATTTTTCTAAATACA
TTCAAATATGTATCCGCTCATGAGACAATAACCCTGATAAATGCTTCAATAATATTGAAAAAGGAAGAGT
ATGAGTATTCAACATTTCCGTGTCGCCCTTATTCCCTTTTTTGCGGCATTTTGCCTTCCTGTTTTTGCTC
ACCCAGAAACGCTGGTGAAAGTAAAAGATGCTGAAGATCAGTTGGGTGCACGAGTGGGTTACATCGAACT
GGATCTCAACAGCGGTAAGATCCTTGAGAGTTTTCGCCCCGAAGAACGTTTTCCAATGATGAGCACTTTT
AAAGTTCTGCTATGTGGCGCGGTATTATCCCGTATTGACGCCGGGCAAGAGCAACTCGGTCGCCGCATAC
ACTATTCTCAGAATGACTTGGTTGAGTACTCACCAGTCACAGAAAAGCATCTTACGGATGGCATGACAGT
AAGAGAATTATGCAGTGCTGCCATAACCATGAGTGATAACACTGCGGCCAACTTACTTCTGACAACGATC
GGAGGACCGAAGGAGCTAACCGCTTTTTTGCACAACATGGGGGATCATGTAACTCGCCTTGATCGTTGGG
AACCGGAGCTGAATGAAGCCATACCAAACGACGAGCGTGACACCACGATGCCTGTAGCAATGGCAACAAC
GTTGCGCAAACTATTAACTGGCGAACTACTTACTCTAGCTTCCCGGCAACAATTAATAGACTGGATGGAG
GCGGATAAAGTTGCAGGACCACTTCTGCGCTCGGCCCTTCCGGCTGGCTGGTTTATTGCTGATAAATCTG
GAGCCGGTGAGCGTGGGTCTCGCGGTATCATTGCAGCACTGGGGCCAGATGGTAAGCCCTCCCGTATCGT
AGTTATCTACACGACGGGGAGTCAGGCAACTATGGATGAACGAAATAGACAGATCGCTGAGATAGGTGCC
TCACTGATTAAGCATTGGTAACTGTCAGACCAAGTTTACTCATATATACTTTAGATTGATTTAAAACTTC
ATTTTTAATTTAAAAGGATCTAGGTGAAGATCCTTTTTGATAATCTCATGACCAAAATCCCTTAACGTGA
GTTTTCGTTCCACTGAGCGTCAGACCCCGTAGAAAAGATCAAAGGATCTTCTTGAGATCCTTTTTTTCTG
CGCGTAATCTGCTGCTTGCAAACAAAAAAACCACCGCTACCAGCGGTGGTTTGTTTGCCGGATCAAGAGC
TACCAACTCTTTTTCCGAAGGTAACTGGCTTCAGCAGAGCGCAGATACCAAATACTGTTCTTCTAGTGTA
GCCGTAGTTAGGCCACCACTTCAAGAACTCTGTAGCACCGCCTACATACCTCGCTCTGCTAATCCTGTTA
CCAGTGGCTGCTGCCAGTGGCGATAAGTCGTGTCTTACCGGGTTGGACTCAAGACGATAGTTACCGGATA
AGGCGCAGCGGTCGGGCTGAACGGGGGGTTCGTGCACACAGCCCAGCTTGGAGCGAACGACCTACACCGA
ACTGAGATACCTACAGCGTGAGCTATGAGAAAGCGCCACGCTTCCCGAAGGGAGAAAGGCGGACAGGTAT
CCGGTAAGCGGCAGGGTCGGAACAGGAGAGCGCACGAGGGAGCTTCCAGGGGGAAACGCCTGGTATCTTT
ATAGTCCTGTCGGGTTTCGCCACCTCTGACTTGAGCGTCGATTTTTGTGATGCTCGTCAGGGGGGCGGAG
CCTATGGAAAAACGCCAGCAACGCGGCCTTTTTACGGTTCCTGGCCTTTTGCTGGCCTTTTGCTCACATG
TTCTTTCCTGCGTTATCCCCTGATTCTGTGGATAACCGTATTACCGCCTTTGAGTGAGCTGATACCGCTC
GCCGCAGCCGAACGACCGAGCGCAGCGAGTCAGTGAGCGAGGAAGCGGAAGAGCGCCCAATACGCAAACC
GCCTCTCCCCGCGCGTTGGCCGATTCATTAATGCAGCTGGCACGACAGGTTTCCCGACTGGAAAGCGGGC
AGTGAGCGCAACGCAATTAATGTGAGTTAGCTCACTCATTAGGCACCCCAGGCTTTACACTTTATGCTTC
CGGCTCGTATGTTGTGTGGAATTGTGAGCGGATAACAATTTCACACAGGAAACAGCTATGACCATGATTA
CGCCAAGCTCTAGCTAGAGGTCGACGGTATACAGACATGATAAGATACATTGATGAGTTTGGACAAACCA
CAACTAGAATGCAGTGAAAAAAATGCTTTATTTGTGAAATTTGTGATGCTATTGCTTTATTTGTAACCAT
TATAAGCTGCAATAAACAAGTTGGGGTGGGCGAAGAACTCCAGCATGAGATCCCCGCGCTGGAGGATCAT
CCAGCCGGCGTCCCGGAAAACGATTCCGAAGCCCAACCTTTCATAGAAGGCGGCGGTGGAATCGAAATCT
CGTAGTACGTGCTATTCCTTTGCCCTCGGACGAGTGCTGGGGCGTCGGTTTCCACTATCGGCGAGTACTT
CTACACAGCCATCGGTCCAGACGGCCGCGCTTCTGCGGGCGATTTGTGTACGCCCGACAGTCCCGGCTCC
GGATCGGACGATTGCGTCGCATCGACCCTGCGCCCAAGCTGCATCATCGAAATTGCCGTCAACCAAGCTC
TGATAGAGTTGGTCAAGACCAATGCGGAGCATATACGCCCGGAGCCGCGGCGATCCTGCAAGCTCCGGAT
GCCTCCGCTCGAAGTAGCGCGTCTGCTGCTCCATACAAGCCAACCACGGCCTCCAGAAGAAGATGTTGGC
GACCTCGTATTGGGAATCCCCGAACATCGCCTCGCTCCAGTCAATGACCGCTGTTATGCGGCCATTGTCC
GTCAGGACATTGTTGGAGCCGAAATCCGCGTGCACGAGGTGCCGGACTTCGGGGCAGTCCTCGGCCCAAA
GCATCAGCTCATCGAGAGCCTGCGCGACGGACGCACTGACGGTGTCGTCCATCACAGTTTGCCAGTGATA
CACATGGGGATCAGCAATCGCGCATATGAAATCACGCCATGTAGTGTATTGACCGATTCCTTGCGGTCCG
AATGGGCCGAACCCGCTCGTCTGGCTAAGATCGGCCGCAGCGATCGCATCCATGGCCTCCGCGACCGGCT
GCAGAACAGCGGGCAGTTCGGTTTCAGGCAGGTCTTGCAACGTGACACCCTGTGCACGGCGGGAGATGCA
ATAGGTCAGGCTCTCGCTGAATTCCCCAATGTCAAGCACTTCCGGAATCGGGAGCGCGGCCGATGCAAAG
TGCCGATAAACATAACGATCTTTGTAGAAACCATCGGCGCAGCTATTTACCCGCAGGACATATCCACGCC
CTCCTACATCGAAGCTGAAAGCACGAGATTCTTCGCCCTCCGAGAGCTGCATCAGGTCGGAGACGCTGTC
GAACTTTTCGATCAGAAACTTCTCGACAGACGTCGCGGTGAGTTCAGGCTTTTTGGCCAAGGAAGTTCCT
ATACTTTCTAGAGAATAGGAACTTCGGAATAGGAACTTCTAGGTACGTGAACCATCACCCT
[91 nt withheld, positions 4892-4982]
G
[124 nt withheld, positions 4984-5107]
GGGGATACCCCCTAGAGCCCCAGCTGGTTCTTTCCGCCTCAGAAGCCATAGAGCCCACCGCATCCCCAGC
ATGCCTGCTATTGTCTTCCCAATCCTCCCCCTTGCTGTCCTGCCCCACCCCACCCCCCAGAATAGAATGA
CACCTACTCAGACAATGCGATGCAATTTCCTCATTTTATTAGGAAAGGACAGTGGGAGTGGCACCTTCCA
GGGTCAAGGAAGGCACGGGGGAGGGGCAAACAACAGATGGCTGGCAACTAGAAGGCACAGTCGAGGCTGA
TCAGCGGGTTTAAACGGGCCCATCGATTCTAGAATTAGCGCAGGCTGATGTCGGCGCTGTAGATTTTCTT
GATGCCCTCGTTTGTTTCCAGCAGCAGAACGCCCTCGTCATCAATTCCCAGGGCCTTGCCGTAGAAGGTG
CCGTTCAGTGTGCGGGCGCGCATGTTGGTGCCGATTCCGAGGGCGTAGCTCTCCCACAGCAGTTTGATAG
GGGTGAAGCCGTGGGTCATGTAGTCGCGGTACCGCTTCTCGAAGCACAGCAGGATGTGCTGGATCACGCC
AGCGCGATCAATCTTCTCGCCAGCGGCCTGAGACAGGCTTGTGGCGATATCCTTCAGCTCGTCGGGGAAG
TCGTTAGGCTGCTGGTTCACATTGATCCCGATGCCGATGATCACGCTGCGGACTCTGTCCTCTTCGGCCT
GCATCTCGGTCAGGATGCCCACGGTTTTCTTGCCGTTGATCAGGATGTCGTTGGGCCACTTGATGTCGGT
CTGGATTCCGGCGGCTTCTTCAATTCCCTGCACCACAGCCACAGCAGCCAGCAGTGTCAGCTGAGGGGTT
TTCTGGAGAGGGATGTCAGGGCGCAGGATCAGGCTCATCCAGACGCCGTTGCCTTCTTGGCTGTGCCACA
CGCGGCTCATTCCGCCGCGGCCAGCTGTCTGCTTATCGGCCACCACCAGTGTTCCCTCAGGGGCATTGTT
GTTGGCCAGCTCGTGGGCTGTTTTCTGGGTGCTGCTCAGCACGTCGTGGTAGATCAGGTGCTGGCCCATC
ACTTCGGTTTTCAGGCCGAAGCGGATCTCGCTCTCGCTAAGTTTTCCGCCGGTGACCGGCTTGTACAGCT
CGTCCATGCCGAGAGTGATCCCGGCGGCGGTCACGAACTCCAGCAGGACCATGTGATCGCGCTTCTCGTT
GGGGTCTTTGCTCAGGGCGGACTGGGTGCTCAGGTAGTGGTTGTCGGGCAGCAGCACGGGGCCGTCGCCG
ATGGGGGTGTTCTGCTGGTAGTGGTCGGCGAGCTGCACGCTGCCGTCCTCGATGTTGTGGCGGATCTTGA
AGTTCACCTTGATGCCGTTCTTCTGCTTGTCGGCCATGATATAGACGTTGTGGCTGTTGTAGTTGTACTC
CAGCTTGTGCCCCAGGATGTTGCCGTCCTCCTTGAAGTCGATGCCCTTCAGCTCGATGCGGTTCACCAGG
GTGTCGCCCTCGAACTTCACCTCGGCGCGGGTCTTGTAGTTGCCGTCGTCCTTGAAGAAGATGGTGCGCT
CCTGGACGTAGCCTTCGGGCATGGCGGACTTGAAGAAGTCGTGCTGCTTCATGTGGTCGGGGTAGCGGCT
GAAGCACTGCACGCCGTAGGTCAGGGTGGTCACGAGGGTGGGCCAGGGCACGGGCAGCTTGCCGGTGGTG
CAGATGAACTTCAGGGTCAGCTTGCCGTAGGTGGCATCGCCCTCGCCCTCGCCGGACACGCTGAACTTGT
GGCCGTTTACGTCGCCGTCCAGCTCGACCAGGATGGGCACCACCCCGGTGAACAGCTCCTCGCCCTTGCT
CACGCCAGACCCTGGCGCGCCTCCGCCTGCTGGGGTTGGCTTCTCGAGCGTCGACAGCCAGCGCGCGATC
TCGCTGCCGATCAGGTCCGGGTTGTCTTCTTGCAGCAGATTCAGACCCGGGCCGATGTCCACAGCCTTGC
AGTTAGGCAGGCTTTTGGCCAGGCGAGCGGCTTCGGCCGGTGGGATCAGAACGCCTGGGGTGCCCCAGAA
CAGCAGCTTCGGGACAGGGGACTGGTGCAGCCAGTCCATGTATTCTTCGACCAGCGCGACGATGTTCGCT
GGCTCACCGGCGATTGGCAGCTCGTTTGGGAAGCGCCACAGTGGCTCGCGGTCAACAGGATTCAGGAACG
GCTCGCGGTAATGGTCCATCTCGACTTCAGTCAGCGGGCGGACGACACCCATCGGCAGCGTACCCTCGAT
AAAAACGTTCTGATCGATGATCAGCTTGCGGCCGACGTCGGTGGTGCGGAAGGCCTGGAAGGTCTCGCGG
GCAAATTCTGGCCATTCGTCCCAGGTCGGGATAGGGCGGATGAACTCCATAAATGCAATACCTTTGACGC
GCTCTGGATTGCGCTTGGCCCAGTGGAAACCCAGAGCGGAGCCCCAGTCGTGAATGACCAGGACGACCTC
TTCCAGAC
Features (pLannotate 1.2.2; 23 found; start..end, strand, type, name):
    434..467     -  promoter       TRE3GV promoter (fragment): 3rd-generation Tet-responsive promoter that can be activated by binding of Tet-On® 3G, optimized for retroviral and lentiviral vectors
    475..494     -  promoter       PLtetO-1 promoter (fragment): modified phage lambda PL promoter with tet operator sites (Lutz and Bujard, 1997)
    496..515     -  promoter       PLtetO-1 promoter (fragment): modified phage lambda PL promoter with tet operator sites (Lutz and Bujard, 1997)
    517..720     -  promoter       CMV promoter: human cytomegalovirus (CMV) immediate early promoter
    721..1100    -  enhancer       CMV enhancer: human cytomegalovirus immediate early enhancer
   1255..1307    +  misc_feature   bom (fragment): basis of mobility region from pBR322
   1366..1470    +  promoter       AmpR promoter: bla
   1471..2331    +  CDS            AmpR: β-lactamase; bla; confers resistance to ampicillin, carbenicillin, and related antibiotics
   2502..3090    +  rep_origin     ori: high-copy-number ColE1/pMB1/pBR322/pUC origin of replication
   3273..3365    +  CDS            lacI (fragment): lac repressor; lacI; The lac repressor binds to the lac operator to inhibit transcription in E. coli. This inhibition can be relieved by adding lactose or isopropyl-β-D-thiogalactopyranoside (IPTG).
   3378..3399    +  protein_bind   CAP binding site: CAP binding activates transcription in the presence of cAMP. E. coli catabolite activator protein
   3414..3444    +  promoter       lac promoter: promoter for the E. coli lac operon
   3452..3468    +  protein_bind   lac operator: The lac repressor binds to the lac operator to inhibit transcription in E. coli. This inhibition can be relieved by adding lactose or isopropyl-β-D-thiogalactopyranoside (IPTG). lac repressor encoded by lacI
   3541..3662    -  polyA_signal   SV40 poly(A) signal: SV40 polyadenylation signal
   3657..3782    -  CDS            ble (fragment): BLE_KLEPN - Experimental evidence at protein level: Swiss-Prot protein existence level 1. Binding protein with a strong affinity to the bleomycin family of antibiotics. Binds to CL990; an antimitotic-antibiotic compound. From Klebsiella pneumoniae.
   3792..4814    -  CDS            HygR: aminoglycoside phosphotransferase from E. coli; aph(4)-Ia; confers resistance to hygromycin
   4822..4869    -  protein_bind   FRT: FLP-mediated recombination occurs in the 8-bp core sequence TCTAGAAA (Turan and Bode, 2011). FLP recombinase from the Saccharomyces cerevisiae 2μ plasmid
   4874..5107    -  rep_origin     f1 ori (fragment) (sequence partly withheld): f1 bacteriophage origin of replication; arrow indicates direction of (+) strand synthesis
   5128..5149    -  promoter       SV40 promoter (fragment): SV40 enhancer and early promoter
   5153..5377    -  polyA_signal   bGH poly(A) signal: bovine growth hormone polyadenylation signal
   5428..6219    -  CDS            birA (fragment): BIRA_BACSU - Experimental evidence at protein level: Swiss-Prot protein existence level 1. Acts both as a biotin--[acetyl-CoA-carboxylase] ligase and a repressor. From Bacillus subtilis (strain 168).
   6217..6930    -  CDS            EGFP: EGFP is a basic (constitutively fluorescent) green fluorescent protein published in 1996, derived from Aequorea victoria. It is reported to be a rapidly-maturing weak dimer with moderate acid sensitivity.
   6969..283     -  CDS            HaloTag® (fragment) (across the origin): modified bacterial dehalogenase that forms covalent bonds with chloroalkane derivatives
