[The description below was written by a language model from this plasmid's Addgene catalogue record and pLannotate feature annotations shown in this document.]
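Description:
pcDNA5_NLS-Halo-eGFP-BASU is a 7.6 kb mammalian expression plasmid built on a pcDNA5 backbone for stable, site-specific integration with the Flp-In system. In E. coli it is maintained at high copy through a ColE1/pUC-type origin and selected with ampicillin via the β-lactamase gene. For mammalian cells it carries an FRT site placed directly upstream of a hygromycin resistance coding sequence followed by an SV40 poly(A) signal. In Flp-In vectors of this kind the hygromycin gene has no promoter of its own and becomes expressed only after FLP-mediated recombination into a genomic FRT landing site, so hygromycin selects for correct integrants.

The roughly 2.5 kb insert, cloned between HindIII and ApaI, encodes a single fusion protein. It consists of a nuclear localisation signal, HaloTag (a modified Rhodococcus dehalogenase that bonds covalently to chloroalkane ligands), EGFP, and BASU, an engineered Bacillus subtilis BirA-derived biotin ligase used for proximity labelling. The NLS is named in the record but is not annotated separately in the feature table. Expression is driven by the CMV enhancer and promoter and terminated by the bGH poly(A) signal. The annotation also detects short tet operator-like fragments between the CMV promoter and the coding sequence, which suggests a tetracycline-regulatable CMV/TetO arrangement, although the catalogue entry lists the promoter only as CMV.

According to the associated publication, the construct was used to profile the interactomes of oligonucleotide drugs by proximity biotinylation. A plausible reading of the design is that HaloTag captures a chloroalkane-bearing molecule so that BASU biotinylates nearby proteins in the nucleus, with EGFP reporting expression and localisation, but the record does not spell this out.
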