Addgene plasmid #218449: pcDNA5_NLS-Halo-eGFP-BASU
Purpose: expressed the NLS-Halo-eGFP-BASU fusion protein via stable Flp-In integration
Depositing lab: Thorsten Stafforst. Depositing organization: Eberhard Karls Universitaet Tuebingen. Publication: Profiling the interactome of oligonucleotide drugs by proximity biotinylation. Hanswillemenke A, Hofacker DT, Sorgenfrei M, Fruhner C, Franz-Wachtel M, Schwarzer D, Macek B, Stafforst T. Nat Chem Biol. 2024 Jan 17. doi: 10.1038/s41589-023-01530-z. PubMed 38233583.
Backbone
  Vector backbone: pcDNA5
  Backbone size w/o insert (bp): 5102
  Total vector size (bp): 7565
  Vector type: Mammalian Expression
  Selectable markers: Hygromycin
Growth in bacteria
  Bacterial resistance: Ampicillin, 100 μg/mL
  Growth temperature: 37°C
  Growth strain: DH5alpha
  Copy number: High Copy
Gene/Insert
  Gene/Insert name: NLS-Halo-eGFP-BASU
  Species: Bacillus subtilis, Rhodococcus rhodochrous, Aequorea victoria
  Insert size (bp): 2463
  Promoter: CMV
  Cloning method: Restriction Enzyme; 5′ cloning site HindIII (not destroyed); 3′ cloning site ApaI (not destroyed)
  Sequencing primers: 5′ TTAAGCTTGGTACCGAGCTCGGATCC; 3′ GATGGCTGGCAACTAGAAGGCACAG
Terms and licenses: Academic/Nonprofit Terms; Industry Terms: Not Available to Industry
How to cite: pcDNA5_NLS-Halo-eGFP-BASU was a gift from Thorsten Stafforst (Addgene plasmid # 218449 ; http://n2t.net/addgene:218449 ; RRID:Addgene_218449)
